>Addgene plasmid #65112 | pYTK005 | depositor full sequence | sequence record 110165 | Full Sequence
TCGGTCTCACCCTGAATTCGCATCTAGAGCAGACCTAGACCACATGAGGCTGATGTAGGACAGCCACCAG
TGGCAGCTAATCAACACCGCAAGATGCCGATGCACGCTCATATCATCGTCGTCAGCCTGGTAGCCATTCG
ACATACGGATCAGGGAACTCGAACCCAGTACCGTCTCAGTTCTGTATGGGCACAGACAACCTAAACGTGA
GACCAGACCAATAAAAAACGCCCGGCGGCAACCGAGCGTTCTGAACAAATCCAGATGGAGTTCTGAGGTC
ATTACTGGATCTATCAACAGGAGTCCAAGCGAGCTCGATATCAAATTACGCCCCGCCCTGCCACTCATCG
CAGTACTGTTGTAATTCATTAAGCATTCTGCCGACATGGAAGCCATCACAAACGGCATGATGAACCTGAA
TCGCCAGCGGCATCAGCACCTTGTCGCCTTGCGTATAATATTTGCCCATGGTGAAAACGGGGGCGAAGAA
GTTGTCCATATTGGCCACGTTTAAATCAAAACTGGTGAAACTCACCCAGGGATTGGCTGAAACGAAAAAC
ATATTCTCAATAAACCCTTTAGGGAAATAGGCCAGGTTTTCACCGTAACACGCCACATCTTGCGAATATA
TGTGTAGAAACTGCCGGAAATCGTCGTGGTATTCACTCCAGAGCGATGAAAACGTTTCAGTTTGCTCATG
GAAAACGGTGTAACAAGGGTGAACACTATCCCATATCACCAGCTCACCGTCTTTCATTGCCATACGAAAT
TCCGGATGAGCATTCATCAGGCGGGCAAGAATGTGAATAAAGGCCGGATAAAACTTGTGCTTATTTTTCT
TTACGGTCTTTAAAAAGGCCGTAATATCCAGCTGAACGGTCTGGTTATAGGTACATTGAGCAACTGACTG
AAATGCCTCAAAATGTTCTTTACGATGCCATTGGGATATATCAACGGTGGTATATCCAGTGATTTTTTTC
TCCATTTTAGCTTCCTTAGCTCCTGAAAATCTCGATAACTCAAAAAATACGCCCGGTAGTGATCTTATTT
CATTATGGTGAAAGTTGGAACCTCTTACGTGCCCGATCAATCATGACCAAAATCCCTTAACGTGAGTTTT
CGTTCCACTGAGCGTCAGACCCCGTAGAAAAGATCAAAGGATCTTCTTGAGATCCTTTTTTTCTGCGCGT
AATCTGCTGCTTGCAAACAAAAAAACCACCGCTACCAGCGGTGGTTTGTTTGCCGGATCAAGAGCTACCA
ACTCTTTTTCCGAAGGTAACTGGCTTCAGCAGAGCGCAGATACCAAATACTGTTCTTCTAGTGTAGCCGT
AGTTAGGCCACCACTTCAAGAACTCTGTAGCACCGCCTACATACCTCGCTCTGCTAATCCTGTTACCAGT
GGCTGCTGCCAGTGGCGATAAGTCGTGTCTTACCGGGTTGGACTCAAGACGATAGTTACCGGATAAGGCG
CAGCGGTCGGGCTGAACGGGGGGTTCGTGCACACAGCCCAGCTTGGAGCGAACGACCTACACCGAACTGA
GATACCTACAGCGTGAGCTATGAGAAAGCGCCACGCTTCCCGAAGGGAGAAAGGCGGACAGGTATCCGGT
AAGCGGCAGGGTCGGAACAGGAGAGCGCACGAGGGAGCTTCCAGGGGGAAACGCCTGGTATCTTTATAGT
CCTGTCGGGTTTCGCCACCTCTGACTTGAGCGTCGATTTTTGTGATGCTCGTCAGGGGGGCGGAGCCTAT
GGAAAAACGCCAGCAACGCGGCCTTTTTACGGTTCCTGGCCTTTTGCTGGCCTTTTGCTCACATGTTCTT
TCCTGCGTTATCCCCTGATTCTGTGGATAACCGTAG
Features (pLannotate 1.2.2; 4 found; start..end, strand, type, name):
    221..255     -  terminator     lambda t0 terminator: minimal transcription terminator from phage lambda (Scholtissek and Grosse, 1987)
    329..985     -  CDS            cat: CAT_ECOLX - Experimental evidence at protein level: Swiss-Prot protein existence level 1. This enzyme is an effector of chloramphenicol resistance in bacteria. From Escherichia coli. This protein is used as a marker in many commonly used cloning vectors, such as pACYC184.
    986..1083    -  promoter       cat promoter: promoter of the E. coli cat gene encoding chloramphenicol acetyltransferase
   1167..1755    +  rep_origin     ori: high-copy-number ColE1/pMB1/pBR322/pUC origin of replication
