[The description below was written by a language model from this plasmid's Addgene catalogue record and pLannotate feature annotations shown in this document.]
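Description:
pYTK005 is a small (about 1.9 kb) part-storage plasmid from a modular yeast toolkit (YTK) for multipart Golden Gate-style assembly. It is built on the pYTK001 part entry backbone and is catalogued as a bacterial vector, although nothing in the record indicates that it expresses a payload protein. It serves to hold and propagate a single standardized DNA part in E. coli. Replication relies on a high-copy ColE1/pMB1-type origin. Selection is by chloramphenicol, conferred by a chloramphenicol acetyltransferase (cat) gene driven by its native cat promoter and followed by the minimal lambda t0 terminator. These four elements are the only features annotated in the sequence record.

The insert is ConL3, a synthetic sequence classified as a Type 1 part, which in this toolkit means a 5' assembly connector. It was introduced into the backbone through BsmBI sites that were destroyed during cloning, as is typical for Type IIS part domestication. The connector itself is not picked up by the automated annotation, so its position and internal content are not shown in the feature table; it presumably lies in the unannotated region outside the marker and origin. The record does not describe the connector's sequence features or exactly how it functions in later steps, referring instead to the toolkit's supplementary material. In general terms, a 5' connector part is combined with the other part types to form the left flank of an assembled cassette, allowing cassettes to be joined in a defined order in higher-level assemblies. pYTK005 is therefore used as a building block in such assemblies, not as a stand-alone functional construct.
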