Addgene plasmid #65112: pYTK005
Purpose: Encodes ConL3 as a Type 1 part to be used in the Dueber YTK system
Depositing lab: John Dueber. Depositing organization: University of California, Berkeley. Publication: A Highly Characterized Yeast Toolkit for Modular, Multipart Assembly. Lee ME, DeLoache WC, Cervantes B, Dueber JE. ACS Synth Biol. 2015 Apr 14. 10.1021/sb500366v PubMed 25871405.
Backbone
  Vector backbone: pYTK001
  Vector type: Bacterial Expression
Growth in bacteria
  Bacterial resistance: Chloramphenicol, 25 μg/mL
  Growth temperature: 37°C
  Growth strain: DH10B
  Copy number: High Copy
Gene/Insert
  Gene/Insert name: ConL3
  Species: Synthetic
  Cloning method: Restriction Enzyme; 5′ cloning site BsmBI (destroyed during cloning); 3′ cloning site BsmBI (destroyed during cloning)
Terms and licenses: Academic/Nonprofit Terms; Industry Terms: Not Available to Industry
Depositor comments: Type 1 parts are 5' assembly connectors in the Dueber YTK. For more information, please visit the supplemental information in PMID:25871405.
How to cite: pYTK005 was a gift from John Dueber (Addgene plasmid # 65112 ; http://n2t.net/addgene:65112 ; RRID:Addgene_65112)
