>Addgene plasmid #65112 | pYTK005 | addgene partial sequence | sequence record 111886 | pRS414-R 5'-CACCTCTGACTTGAGCGTCG-3'
GGAAAAACGCCAGCAACGCGGCCTTTTTACGGTTCCTGGCCTTTTGCTGGCCTTTTGCTCACATGTTCTT
TCCTGCGTTATCCCCTGATTCTGTGGATAACCGTAGTCGGTCTCACCCTGAATTCGCATCTAGAGCAGAC
CTAGACCACATGAGGCTGATGTAGGACAGCCACCAGTGGCAGCTAATCAACACCGCAAGATGCCGATGCA
CGCTCATATCATCGTCGTCAGCCTGGTAGCCATTCGACATACGGATCAGGGAACTCGAACCCAGTACCGT
CTCAGTTCTGTATGGGCACAGACAACCTAAACGTGAGACCAGACCAATAAAAAACGCCCGGCGGCAACCG
AGCGTTCTGAACAAATCCAGATGGAGTTCTGAGGTCATTACTGGATCTATCAACAGGAGTCCAAGCGAGC
TCGATATCAAATTACGCCCCGCCCTGCCACTCATCGCAGTACTGTTGTAATTCATTAAGCATTCTGCCGA
CATGGAAGCCATCACAAACGGCATGATGAACCTGAATCGCCAGCGGCATCAGCACCTTGTCGCCTTGCGT
ATAATATTTGCCCATGGTGAAAACGGGGGCGAAGAAGTTGTCCATATTGGCCACGTTTAAATCAAAACTG
GTGAAACTCACCCAGGGATTGGCTGAAACGAAAAACATATTCTCAATAAACCCTTTAGGGAAATAGGCCA
GGTTTTCACCGTAACACGCCACATCTTGCGAATATATGTGTAGAAACTGCCGGAAATCGTCGTGGTATTC
ACTCCAGAGCGATGAAAACGTTTCAGTTTGCTCATGGAAAACGGTGTAACAAGGGTGAACACTATCCCAT
AT
