>Addgene plasmid #65112 | pYTK005 | addgene partial sequence | sequence record 220887 | CAT-F 5'-GTTTGTGATGGCTTCCATGTC-3'
GTACTGCGATGAGTGGCAGGGCGGGGCGTAATTTGATATCGAGCTCGCTTGGACTCCTGTTGATAGATCC
AGTAATGACCTCAGAACTCCATCTGGATTTGTTCAGAACGCTCGGTTGCCGCCGGGCGTTTTTTATTGGT
CTGGTCTCACGTTTAGGTTGTCTGTGCCCATACAGAACTGAGACGGTACTGGGTTCGAGTTCCCTGATCC
GTATGTCGAATGGCTACCAGGCTGACGACGATGATATGAGCGTGCATCGGCATCTTGCGGTGTTGATTAG
CTGCCACTGGTGGCTGTCCTACATCAGCCTCATGTGGTCTAGGTCTGCTCTAGATGCGAATTCAGGGTGA
GACCGACTACGGTTATCCACAGAATCAGGGGATAACGCAGGAAAGAACATGTGAGCAAAAGGCCAGCAAA
AGGCCAGGAACCGTAAAAAGGCCGCGTTGCTGGCGTTTTTCCATAGGCTCCGCCCCCCTGACGAGCATCA
CAAAAATCGACGCTCAAGTCAGAGGTGGCGAAACCCGACAGGACTATAAAGATACCAGGCGTTTCCCCCT
GGAAGCTCCCTCGTGCGCTCTCCTGTTCCGACCCTGCCGCTTACCGGATACCTGTCCGCCTTTCTCCCTT
CGGGAAGCGTGGCGCTTTCTCATAGCTCACGCTGTAGGTATCTCAGTTCGGTGTAGGTCGTTCGCTCCAA
GCTGGGCTGTGTGCACGAACCCCCCGTTCAGCCCGACCGCTGCGCCTTATCCGGTAACTATCGTCTTGAG
TCCAACCCGGTAAGACACGACTTATCGCCACTGGCAGCAGCCACTGGTAACAGGATTAGCAGAGCGAGGT
ATGTAGGCGGTGCTACAGAGTTCTTGAAGTGGTGGCCTAACTACGGCTACACTAGAAGAACAGTATTTGG
TATCTGCGCTCTGCTGAAGCCAGTTACCTTC
